>Addgene plasmid #83471 | Tet-myr-CSK K222R-GFP | depositor full sequence | sequence record 159295 | Tet-myr-CSK K222R-GFP sequence 15002 bps
TGGAAGGGCTAATTCACTCCCAAAGAAGACAAGATATCCTTGATCTGTGGATCTACCACACACAAGGCTA
CTTCCCTGATTAGCAGAACTACACACCAGGGCCAGGGGTCAGATATCCACTGACCTTTGGATGGTGCTAC
AAGCTAGTACCAGTTGAGCCAGATAAGGTAGAAGAGGCCAATAAAGGAGAGAACACCAGCTTGTTACACC
CTGTGAGCCTGCATGGGATGGATGACCCGGAGAGAGAAGTGTTAGAGTGGAGGTTTGACAGCCGCCTAGC
ATTTCATCACGTGGCCCGAGAGCTGCATCCGGAGTACTTCAAGAACTGCTGATATCGAGCTTGCTACAAG
GGACTTTCCGCTGGGGACTTTCCAGGGAGGCGTGGCCTGGGCGGGACTGGGGAGTGGCGAGCCCTCAGAT
CCTGCATATAAGCAGCTGCTTTTTGCCTGTACTGGGTCTCTCTGGTTAGACCAGATCTGAGCCTGGGAGC
TCTCTGGCTAACTAGGGAACCCACTGCTTAAGCCTCAATAAAGCTTGCCTTGAGTGCTTCAAGTAGTGTG
TGCCCGTCTGTTGTGTGACTCTGGTAACTAGAGATCCCTCAGACCCTTTTAGTCAGTGTGGAAAATCTCT
AGCAGTGGCGCCCGAACAGGGACTTGAAAGCGAAAGGGAAACCAGAGGAGCTCTCTCGACGCAGGACTCG
GCTTGCTGAAGCGCGCACGGCAAGAGGCGAGGGGCGGCGACTGGTGAGTACGCCAAAAATTTTGACTAGC
GGAGGCTAGAAGGAGAGAGATGGGTGCGAGAGCGTCAGTATTAAGCGGGGGAGAATTAGATCGCGATGGG
AAAAAATTCGGTTAAGGCCAGGGGGAAAGAAAAAATATAAATTAAAACATATAGTATGGGCAAGCAGGGA
GCTAGAACGATTCGCAGTTAATCCTGGCCTGTTAGAAACATCAGAAGGCTGTAGACAAATACTGGGACAG
CTACAACCATCCCTTCAGACAGGATCAGAAGAACTTAGATCATTATATAATACAGTAGCAACCCTCTATT
GTGTGCATCAAAGGATAGAGATAAAAGACACCAAGGAAGCTTTAGACAAGATAGAGGAAGAGCAAAACAA
AAGTAAGACCACCGCACAGCAAGCGGCCGGCCGCTGATCTTCAGACCTGGAGGAGGAGATATGAGGGACA
ATTGGAGAAGTGAATTATATAAATATAAAGTAGTAAAAATTGAACCATTAGGAGTAGCACCCACCAAGGC
AAAGAGAAGAGTGGTGCAGAGAGAAAAAAGAGCAGTGGGAATAGGAGCTTTGTTCCTTGGGTTCTTGGGA
GCAGCAGGAAGCACTATGGGCGCAGCGTCAATGACGCTGACGGTACAGGCCAGACAATTATTGTCTGGTA
TAGTGCAGCAGCAGAACAATTTGCTGAGGGCTATTGAGGCGCAACAGCATCTGTTGCAACTCACAGTCTG
GGGCATCAAGCAGCTCCAGGCAAGAATCCTGGCTGTGGAAAGATACCTAAAGGATCAACAGCTCCTGGGG
ATTTGGGGTTGCTCTGGAAAACTCATTTGCACCACTGCTGTGCCTTGGAATGCTAGTTGGAGTAATAAAT
CTCTGGAACAGATTTGGAATCACACGACCTGGATGGAGTGGGACAGAGAAATTAACAATTACACAAGCTT
AATACACTCCTTAATTGAAGAATCGCAAAACCAGCAAGAAAAGAATGAACAAGAATTATTGGAATTAGAT
AAATGGGCAAGTTTGTGGAATTGGTTTAACATAACAAATTGGCTGTGGTATATAAAATTATTCATAATGA
TAGTAGGAGGCTTGGTAGGTTTAAGAATAGTTTTTGCTGTACTTTCTATAGTGAATAGAGTTAGGCAGGG
ATATTCACCATTATCGTTTCAGACCCACCTCCCAACCCCGAGGGGACCCGACAGGCCCGAAGGAATAGAA
GAAGAAGGTGGAGAGAGAGACAGAGACAGATCCATTCGATTAGTGAACGGATCGGCACTGCGTGCGCCAA
TTCTGCAGACAAATGGCAGTATTCATCCACAATTTTAAAAGAAAAGGGGGGATTGGGGGGTACAGTGCAG
GGGAAAGAATAGTAGACATAATAGCAACAGACATACAAACTAAAGAATTACAAAAACAAATTACAAAAAT
TCAAAATTTTCGGGTTTATTACAGGGACAGCAGAGATCCAGTTTGGTTAGTACCGGGCCCGCTCTAGTCC
GGAATCAGTCCTGCTCCTCGGCCACGAAGTGCACGCAGTTGCCGGCCGGGTCGCGCAGGGCGAACTCCCG
CCCCCACGGCTGCTCGCCGATCTCGGTCATGGCCGGCCCGGAGGCGTCCCGGAAGTTCGTGGACACGACC
TCCGACCACTCGGCGTACAGCTCGTCCAGGCCGCGCACCCACACCCAGGCCAGGGTGTTGTCCGGCACCA
CCTGGTCCTGGACCGCGCTGATGAACAGGGTCACGTCGTCCCGGACCACACCGGCGAAGTCGTCCTCCAC
GAAGTCCCGGGAGAACCCGAGCCGGTCGGTCCAGAACTCGACCGCTCCGGCGACGTCGCGCGCGGTGAGC
ACCGGAACGGCACTGGTCAACTTGGCCATGGTGGCCCTCCTATAGTGAGTCGTATTATACTATGCCGATA
TACTATGCCGATGATTAATTGTCAACACGTGCTGCAGGTCCGAGGTTCTAGACGAGTTTACTCCCTATCA
GTGATAGAGAACGATGTCGAGTTTACTCCCTATCAGTGATAGAGAACGTATGTCGAGTTTACTCCCTATC
AGTGATAGAGAACGTATGTCGAGTTTACTCCCTATCAGTGATAGAGAACGTATGTCGAGTTTATCCCTAT
CAGTGATAGAGAACGTATGTCGAGTTTACTCCCTATCAGTGATAGAGAACGTATGTCGAGGTAGGCGTGT
ACGGTGGGAGGCCTATATAAGCAGAGCTCGTTTAGTGAACCGTCAGATCGCACCGGTTGCAGATATCAAC
AAGTTTGTACAAAAAAGTTGGCATGGGGAGCAGCAAGAGCAAGCCCAAGGACCCCAGCCAGCGCCGGCGC
AGGATGTCAGCAATACAGGCCGCCTGGCCATCCGGTACAGAATGTATTGCCAAGTACAACTTCCACGGCA
CTGCCGAGCAGGACCTGCCCTTCTGCAAAGGAGACGTGCTCACCATTGTGGCCGTCACCAAGGACCCCAA
CTGGTACAAAGCCAAAAACAAGGTGGGCCGTGAGGGCATCATCCCAGCCAACTACGTCCAGAAGCGGGAG
GGCGTGAAGGCGGGTACCAAACTCAGCCTCATGCCTTGGTTCCACGGCAAGATCACACGGGAGCAGGCTG
AGCGGCTTCTGTACCCGCCGGAGACAGGCCTGTTCCTGGTGCGGGAGAGCACCAACTACCCCGGAGACTA
CACGCTGTGCGTGAGCTGCGACGGCAAGGTGGAGCACTACCGCATCATGTACCATGCCAGCAAGCTCAGC
ATCGACGAGGAGGTGTACTTTGAGAACCTCATGCAGCTGGTGGAGCACTACACCTCAGACGCAGATGGAC
TCTGTACGCGCCTCATTAAACCAAAGGTCATGGAGGGCACAGTGGCGGCCCAGGATGAGTTCTACCGCAG
CGGCTGGGCCCTGAACATGAAGGAGCTGAAGCTGCTGCAGACCATCGGGAAGGGGGAGTTCGGAGACGTG
ATGCTGGGCGATTACCGAGGGAACAAAGTCGCCGTCAGGTGCATTAAGAACGACGCCACTGCCCAGGCCT
TCCTGGCTGAAGCCTCAGTCATGACGCAACTGCGGCATAGCAACCTGGTGCAGCTCCTGGGCGTGATCGT
GGAGGAGAAGGGCGGGCTCTACATCGTCACTGAGTACATGGCCAAGGGGAGCCTTGTGGACTACCTGCGG
TCTAGGGGTCGGTCAGTGCTGGGCGGAGACTGTCTCCTCAAGTTCTCGCTAGATGTCTGCGAGGCCATGG
AATACCTGGAGGGCAACAATTTCGTGCATCGAGACCTGGCTGCCCGCAATGTGCTGGTGTCTGAGGACAA
CGTGGCCAAGGTCAGCGACTTTGGTCTCACCAAGGAGGCGTCCAGCACCCAGGACACGGGCAAGCTGCCA
GTCAAGTGGACAGCCCCTGAGGCCCTGAGAGAGAAGAAATTCTCCACTAAGTCTGACGTGTGGAGTTTCG
GAATCCTTCTCTGGGAAATCTACTCCTTTGGGCGAGTGCCTTATCCAAGAATTCCCCTGAAGGACGTCGT
CCCTCGGGTGGAGAAGGGCTACAAGATGGATGCCCCCGACGGCTGCCCGCCCGCAGTCTATGAAGTCATG
AAGAACTGCTGGCACCTGGACGCCGCCATGCGGCCCTCCTTCCTACAGCTCCGAGAGCAGCTTGAGCACA
TCAAAACCCACGAGCTGCACCTGGCGGCCGCCATGGTGAGCAAGGGCGAGGAGCTGTTCACCGGGGTGGT
GCCCATCCTGGTCGAGCTGGACGGCGACGTAAACGGCCACAAGTTCAGCGTGTCCGGCGAGGGCGAGGGC
GATGCCACCTACGGCAAGCTGACCCTGAAGTTCATCTGCACCACCGGCAAGCTGCCCGTGCCCTGGCCCA
CCCTCGTGACCACCCTGACCTACGGCGTGCAGTGCTTCAGCCGCTACCCCGACCACATGAAGCAGCACGA
CTTCTTCAAGTCCGCCATGCCCGAAGGCTACGTCCAGGAGCGCACCATCTTCTTCAAGGACGACGGCAAC
TACAAGACCCGCGCCGAGGTGAAGTTCGAGGGCGACACCCTGGTGAACCGCATCGAGCTGAAGGGCATCG
ACTTCAAGGAGGACGGCAACATCCTGGGGCACAAGCTGGAGTACAACTACAACAGCCACAACGTCTATAT
CATGGCCGACAAGCAGAAGAACGGCATCAAGGTGAACTTCAAGATCCGCCACAACATCGAGGACGGCAGC
GTGCAGCTCGCCGACCACTACCAGCAGAACACCCCCATCGGCGACGGCCCCGTGCTGCTGCCCGACAACC
ACTACCTGAGCACCCAGTCCGCCCTGAGCAAAGACCCCAACGAGAAGCGCGATCACATGGTCCTGCTGGA
GTTCGTGACCGCCGCCGGGATCACTCTCGGCATGGACGAGCTGTACAAGTAACCCAACTTTCTTGTACAA
AGTGGTTGATATCGACTACAAGGACGACGATGACAAGATCGACTACAAGGACGACGATGACAAGATCGAC
TACAAGGACGACGATGACAATCCATCACACTGGCGGCCGCTCTAAATCGATAGTTTGTTTGAATGAGGCT
TCAGTACTTTACAGAATCGTTGCCTGCACATCTTGGAAACACTTGCTGGGATTACTTCTTCAGGTTAACC
CAACAGAAGGCTCGAGAAGGTATATTGCTGTTGACAGTGAGCGATCTCGCTTGGGCGAGAGTAAGTAGTG
AAGCCACAGATGTACTTACTCTCGCCCAAGCGAGAGTGCCTACTGCCTCGGAATTCAAGGGGCTACTTTA
GGAGCAATTATCTTGTTTACTAAAACTGAATACCTTGCTATCTCTTTGATACATTTTTACAAAGCTGAAT
TAAAATGGTATAAATTAAATCACTTTTTTCAATTGGAAGACTAATGCGGCCGGCCATTACTCCGTCTCGT
GTCTTGTTGCATATGTCTGCTGGTTTGTTTGATGTTGTTTGCGGGCGGGCCCTATAGTGAGTCGTATTAC
CTAGGACGCGTGGCCTCCGCGCCGGGTTTTGGCGCCTCCCGCGGGCGCCCCCCTCCTCACGGCGAGCGCT
GCCACGTCAGACGAAGGGCGCAGCGAGCGTCCTGATCCTTCCGCCCGGACGCTCAGGACAGCGGCCCGCT
GCTCATAAGACTCGGCCTTAGAACCCCAGTATCAGCAGAAGGACATTTTAGGACGGGACTTGGGTGACTC
TAGGGCACTGGTTTTCTTTCCAGAGAGCGGAACAGGCGAGGAAAAGTAGTCCCTTCTCGGCGATTCTGCG
GAGGGATCTCCGTGGGGCGGTGAACGCCGATGATTATATAAGGACGCGCCGGGTGTGGCACAGCTAGTTC
CGTCGCAGCCGGGATTTGGGTCGCGGTTCTTGTTTGTGGATCGCTGTGATCGTCACTTGGTGAGTAGCGG
GCTGCTGGGCTGGCCGGGGCTTTCGTGGCCGCCGGGCCGCTCGGTGGGACGGAAGCGTGTGGAGAGACCG
CCAAGGGCTGTAGTCTGGGTCCGCGAGCAAGGTTGCCCTGAACTGGGGGTTGGGGGGAGCGCAGCAAAAT
GGCGGCTGTTCCCGAGTCTTGAATGGAAGACGCTTGTGAGGCGGGCTGTGAGGTCGTTGAAACAAGGTGG
GGGGCATGGTGGGCGGCAAGAACCCAAGGTCTTGAGGCCTTCGCTAATGCGGGAAAGCTCTTATTCGGGT
GAGATGGGCTGGGGCACCATCTGGGGACCCTGACGTGAAGTTTGTCACTGACTGGAGAACTCGGTTTGTC
GTCTGTTGCGGGGGCGGCAGTTATGGCGGTGCCGTTGGGCAGTGCACCCGTACCTTTGGGAGCGCGCGCC
CTCGTCGTGTCGTGACGTCACCCGTTCTGTTGGCTTATAATGCAGGGTGGGGCCACCTGCCGGTAGGTGT
GCGGTAGGCTTTTCTCCGTCGCAGGACGCAGGGTTCGGGCCTAGGGTAGGCTCTCCTGAATCGACAGGCG
CCGGACCTCTGGTGAGGGGAGGGATAAGTGAGGCGTCAGTTTCTTTGGTCGGTTTTATGTACCTATCTTC
TTAAGTAGCTGAAGCTCCGGTTTTGAACTATGCGCTCGGGGTTGGCGAGTGTGTTTTGTGAAGTTTTTTA
GGCACCTTTTGAAATGTAATCATTTGGGTCAATATGTAATTTTCAGTGTTAGACTAGTAAATTGTCCGCT
AAATTCTGGCCGTTTTTGGCTTTTTTGTTAGACGCTAGCGGATCCATAACTTCGTATAGTATACATTATA
CGAAGTTATGCCACCATGTCTAGGCTGGACAAGAGCAAAGTCATAAACGGAGCTCTGGAATTACTCAATG
GTGTCGGTATCGAAGGCCTGACGACAAGGAAACTCGCTCAAAAGCTGGGAGTTGAGCAGCCTACCCTGTA
CTGGCACGTGAAGAACAAGCGGGCCCTGCTCGATGCCCTGCCAATCGAGATGCTGGACAGGCATCATACC
CACTTCTGCCCCCTGGAAGGCGAGTCATGGCAAGACTTTCTGCGGAACAACGCCAAGTCATACCGCTGTG
CTCTCCTCTCACATCGCGACGGGGCTAAAGTGCATCTCGGCACCCGCCCAACAGAGAAACAGTACGAAAC
CCTGGAAAATCAGCTCGCGTTCCTGTGTCAGCAAGGCTTCTCCCTGGAGAACGCACTGTACGCTCTGTCC
GCCGTGGGCCACTTTACACTGGGCTGCGTATTGGAGGAACAGGAGCATCAAGTAGCAAAAGAGGAAAGAG
AGACACCTACCACCGATTCTATGCCCCCACTTCTGAGACAAGCAATTGAGCTGTTCGACCGGCAGGGAGC
CGAACCTGCCTTCCTTTTCGGCCTGGAACTAATCATATGTGGCCTGGAGAAACAGCTAAAGTGCGAAAGC
GGCGGGCCGACCGACGCCCTTGACGATTTTGACTTAGACATGCTCCCAGCCGATGCCCTTGACGATTTTG
ACCTTGACATGCTCCCCGGGTAAATAACTTCGTATAGTATACATTATACGAAGTTATGGATCCGCGGCCG
CAAATTCCGCCCCTCTCCCTCCCCCCCCCCTAACGTTACTGGCCGAAGCCGCTTGGAATAAGGCCGGTGT
GCGTTTGTCTATATGTTATTTTCCACCATATTGCCGTCTTTTGGCAATGTGAGGGCCCGGAAACCTGGCC
CTGTCTTCTTGACGAGCATTCCTAGGGGTCTTTCCCCTCTCGCCAAAGGAATGCAAGGTCTGTTGAATGT
CGTGAAGGAAGCAGTTCCTCTGGAAGCTTCTTGAAGACAAACAACGTCTGTAGCGACCCTTTGCAGGCAG
CGGAACCCCCCACCTGGCGACAGGTGCCTCTGCGGCCAAAAGCCACGTGTATAAGATACACCTGCAAAGG
CGGCACAACCCCAGTGCCACGTTGTGAGTTGGATAGTTGTGGAAAGAGTCAAATGGCTCTCCTCAAGCGT
ATTCAACAAGGGGCTGAAGGATGCCCAGAAGGTACCCCATTGTATGGGATCTGATCTGGGGCCTCGGTGC
ACATGCTTTACATGTGTTTAGTCGAGGTTAAAAAAACGTCTAGGCCCCCCGAACCACGGGGACGTGGTTT
TCCTTTGAAAAACACGATAATACCATGGCCACCGAGTACAAGCCCACGGTGCGCCTCGCCACCCGCGACG
ACGTCCCCCGGGCCGTACGCACCCTCGCCGCCGCGTTCGCCGACTACCCCGCCACGCGCCACACCGTCGA
CCCGGACCGCCACATCGAGCGGGTCACCGAGCTGCAAGAACTCTTCCTCACGCGCGTCGGGCTCGACATC
GGCAAGGTGTGGGTCGCGGACGACGGCGCCGCGGTGGCGGTCTGGACCACGCCGGAGAGCGTCGAAGCGG
GGGCGGTGTTCGCCGAGATCGGCTCGCGCATGGCCGAGTTGAGCGGTTCCCGGCTGGCCGCGCAGCAACA
GATGGAAGGCCTCCTGGCGCCGCACCGGCCCAAGGAGCCCGCGTGGTTCCTGGCCACCGTCGGCGTCTCG
CCCGACCACCAGGGCAAGGGTCTGGGCAGCGCCGTCGTGCTCCCCGGAGTGGAGGCGGCCGAGCGCGCTG
GGGTGCCCGCCTTCCTGGAGACCTCCGCGCCCCGCAACCTCCCCTTCTACGAGCGGCTCGGCTTCACCGT
CACCGCCGACGTCGAGGTGCCCGAAGGACCGCGCACCTGGTGCATGACCCGCAAGCCCGGTGCCTGAGTT
CGCGTCTGGAACAATCAACCTCTGGATTACAAAATTTGTGAAAGATTGACTGGTATTCTTAACTATGTTG
CTCCTTTTACGCTATGTGGATACGCTGCTTTAATGCCTTTGTATCATGCTATTGCTTCCCGTATGGCTTT
CATTTTCTCCTCCTTGTATAAATCCTGGTTGCTGTCTCTTTATGAGGAGTTGTGGCCCGTTGTCAGGCAA
CGTGGCGTGGTGTGCACTGTGTTTGCTGACGCAACCCCCACTGGTTGGGGCATTGCCACCACCTGTCAGC
TCCTTTCCGGGACTTTCGCTTTCCCCCTCCCTATTGCCACGGCGGAACTCATCGCCGCCTGCCTTGCCCG
CTGCTGGACAGGGGCTCGGCTGTTGGGCACTGACAATTCCGTGGTGTTGTCGGGGAAGCTGACGTCCTTT
CCATGGCTGCTCGCCTGTGTTGCCACCTGGATTCTGCGCGGGACGTCCTTCTGCTACGTCCCTTCGGCCC
TCAATCCAGCGGACCTTCCTTCCCGCGGCCTGCTGCCGGCTCTGCGGCCTCTTCCGCGTCTTCGCCTTCG
CCCTCAGACGAGTCGGATCTCCCTTTGGGCCGCCTCCCCGCCTGGAATTAATTCTGCAGTCGAGACCTAG
AAAAACATGGAGCAATCACAAGTAGCAATACAGCAGCTACCAATGCTGATTGTGCCTGGCTAGAAGCACA
AGAGGAGGAGGAGGTGGGTTTTCCAGTCACACCTCAGGTACCTTTAAGACCAATGACTTACAAGGCAGCT
GTAGATCTTAGCCACTTTTTAAAAGAAAAGAGGGGACTGGAAGGGCTAATTCACTCCCAACGAAGACAAG
ATCTGCTTTTTGCTTGTACTGGGTCTCTCTGGTTAGACCAGATCTGAGCCTGGGAGCTCTCTGGCTAACT
AGGGAACCCACTGCTTAAGCCTCAATAAAGCTTGCCTTGAGTGCTTCAAGTAGTGTGTGCCCGTCTGTTG
TGTGACTCTGGTAACTAGAGATCCCTCAGACCCTTTTAGTCAGTGTGGAAAATCTCTAGCAGTAGTAGTT
CATGTCATCTTATTATTCAGTATTTATAACTTGCAAAGAAATGAATATCAGAGAGTGAGAGGCCTTGACA
TTGTTTAAACCCGCTGATCAGCCTCGACTGTGCCTTCTAGTTGCCAGCCATCTGTTGTTTGCCCCTCCCC
CGTGCCTTCCTTGACCCTGGAAGGTGCCACTCCCACTGTCCTTTCCTAATAAAATGAGGAAATTGCATCG
CATTGTCTGAGTAGGTGTCATTCTATTCTGGGGGGTGGGGTGGGGCAGGACAGCAAGGGGGAGGATTGGG
AAGACAATAGCAGGCATGCTGGGGATGCGGTGGGCTCTATGGCTTCTGAGGCGGAAAGAACCAGCTGGGG
CTCTAGGGGGTATCCCC
[124 nt withheld, positions 10378-10501]
C
[91 nt withheld, positions 10503-10593]
A
[49 nt withheld, positions 10595-10643]
CCTTTGACGTTGGAGTCCACGTTCTTT
[37 nt withheld, positions 10671-10707]
ACCCTATCTCGGTCTATTCTTTTGATTTATAAGGGATTTTGCCGATTTCGGCCTATTGGTTAAAAAATGA
GCTGATTTAACAAAAATTTAACGCGAATTAATTCTGTGGAATGTGTGTCAGTTAGGGTGTGGAAAGTCCC
CAGGCTCCCCAGCAGGCAGAAGTATGCAAAGCATGCATCTCAATTAGTCAGCAACCAGGTGTGGAAAGTC
CCCAGGCTCCCCAGCAGGCAGAAGTATGCAAAGCATGCATCTCAATTAGTCAGCAACCATAGTCCCGCCC
CTAACTCCGCCCATCCCGCCCCTAACTCCGCCCAGTTCCGCCCATTCTCCGCCCCATGGCTGACTAATTT
TTTTTATTTATGCAGAGGCCGAGGCCGCCTCTGCCTCTGAGCTATTCCAGAAGTAGTGAGGAGGCTTTTT
TGGAGGCCTAGGCTTTTGCAAAAAGCTCCCGGGAGCTTGTATATCCATTTTCGGATCTGATCAGCACGTG
ATGAAAAAGCCTGAACTCACCGCGACGTCTGTCGAGAAGTTTCTGATCGAAAAGTTCGACAGCGTCTCCG
ACCTGATGCAGCTCTCGGAGGGCGAAGAATCTCGTGCTTTCAGCTTCGATGTAGGAGGGCGTGGATATGT
CCTGCGGGTAAATAGCTGCGCCGATGGTTTCTACAAAGATCGTTATGTTTATCGGCACTTTGCATCGGCC
GCGCTCCCGATTCCGGAAGTGCTTGACATTGGGGAATTAATTCAGCGAGAGCCTGACCTATTGCATCTCC
CGCCGTGCACAGGGTGTCACGTTGCAAGACCTGCCTGAAACCGAACTGCCCGCTGTTCTGCAGCCGGTCG
CGGAGGCCATGGATGCGATCGCTGCGGCCGATCTTAGCCAGACGAGCGGGTTCGGCCCATTCGGACCGCA
AGGAATCGGTCAATACACTACATGGCGTGATTTCATATGCGCGATTGCTGATCCCCATGTGTATCACTGG
CAAACTGTGATGGACGACACCGTCAGTGCGTCCGTCGCGCAGGCTCTCGATGAGCTGATGCTTTGGGCCG
AGGACTGCCCCGAAGTCCGGCACCTCGTGCACGCGGATTTCGGCTCCAACAATGTCCTGACGGACAATGG
CCGCATAACAGCGGTCATTGACTGGAGCGAGGCGATGTTCGGGGATTCCCAATACGAGGTCGCCAACATC
TTCTTCTGGAGGCCGTGGTTGGCTTGTATGGAGCAGCAGACGCGCTACTTCGAGCGGAGGCATCCGGAGC
TTGCAGGATCGCCGCGGCTCCGGGCGTATATGCTCCGCATTGGTCTTGACCAACTCTATCAGAGCTTGGT
TGACGGCAATTTCGATGATGCAGCTTGGGCGCAGGGTCGATGCGACGCAATCGTCCGATCCGGAGCCGGG
ACTGTCGGGCGTACACAAATCGCCCGCAGAAGCGCGGCCGTCTGGACCGATGGCTGTGTAGAAGTACTCG
CCGATAGTGGAAACCGACGCCCCAGCACTCGTCCGAGGGCAAAGGAATAGCACGTGCTACGAGATTTCGA
TTCCACCGCCGCCTTCTATGAAAGGTTGGGCTTCGGAATCGTTTTCCGGGACGCCGGCTGGATGATCCTC
CAGCGCGGGGATCTCATGCTGGAGTTCTTCGCCCACCCCAACTTGTTTATTGCAGCTTATAATGGTTACA
AATAAAGCAATAGCATCACAAATTTCACAAATAAAGCATTTTTTTCACTGCATTCTAGTTGTGGTTTGTC
CAAACTCATCAATGTATCTTATCATGTCTGTATACCGTCGACCTCTAGCTAGAGCTTGGCGTAATCATGG
TCATAGCTGTTTCCTGTGTGAAATTGTTATCCGCTCACAATTCCACACAACATACGAGCCGGAAGCATAA
AGTGTAAAGCCTGGGGTGCCTAATGAGTGAGCTAACTCACATTAATTGCGTTGCGCTCACTGCCCGCTTT
CCAGTCGGGAAACCTGTCGTGCCAGCTGCATTAATGAATCGGCCAACGCGCGGGGAGAGGCGGTTTGCGT
ATTGGGCGCTCTTCCGCTTCCTCGCTCACTGACTCGCTGCGCTCGGTCGTTCGGCTGCGGCGAGCGGTAT
CAGCTCACTCAAAGGCGGTAATACGGTTATCCACAGAATCAGGGGATAACGCAGGAAAGAACATGTGAGC
AAAAGGCCAGCAAAAGGCCAGGAACCGTAAAAAGGCCGCGTTGCTGGCGTTTTTCCATAGGCTCCGCCCC
CCTGACGAGCATCACAAAAATCGACGCTCAAGTCAGAGGTGGCGAAACCCGACAGGACTATAAAGATACC
AGGCGTTTCCCCCTGGAAGCTCCCTCGTGCGCTCTCCTGTTCCGACCCTGCCGCTTACCGGATACCTGTC
CGCCTTTCTCCCTTCGGGAAGCGTGGCGCTTTCTCATAGCTCACGCTGTAGGTATCTCAGTTCGGTGTAG
GTCGTTCGCTCCAAGCTGGGCTGTGTGCACGAACCCCCCGTTCAGCCCGACCGCTGCGCCTTATCCGGTA
ACTATCGTCTTGAGTCCAACCCGGTAAGACACGACTTATCGCCACTGGCAGCAGCCACTGGTAACAGGAT
TAGCAGAGCGAGGTATGTAGGCGGTGCTACAGAGTTCTTGAAGTGGTGGCCTAACTACGGCTACACTAGA
AGAACAGTATTTGGTATCTGCGCTCTGCTGAAGCCAGTTACCTTCGGAAAAAGAGTTGGTAGCTCTTGAT
CCGGCAAACAAACCACCGCTGGTAGCGGTGGTTTTTTTGTTTGCAAGCAGCAGATTACGCGCAGAAAAAA
AGGATCTCAAGAAGATCCTTTGATCTTTTCTACGGGGTCTGACGCTCAGTGGAACGAAAACTCACGTTAA
GGGATTTTGGTCATGAGATTATCAAAAAGGATCTTCACCTAGATCCTTTTAAATTAAAAATGAAGTTTTA
AATCAATCTAAAGTATATATGAGTAAACTTGGTCTGACAGTTACCAATGCTTAATCAGTGAGGCACCTAT
CTCAGCGATCTGTCTATTTCGTTCATCCATAGTTGCCTGACTCCCCGTCGTGTAGATAACTACGATACGG
GAGGGCTTACCATCTGGCCCCAGTGCTGCAATGATACCGCGAGACCCACGCTCACCGGCTCCAGATTTAT
CAGCAATAAACCAGCCAGCCGGAAGGGCCGAGCGCAGAAGTGGTCCTGCAACTTTATCCGCCTCCATCCA
GTCTATTAATTGTTGCCGGGAAGCTAGAGTAAGTAGTTCGCCAGTTAATAGTTTGCGCAACGTTGTTGCC
ATTGCTACAGGCATCGTGGTGTCACGCTCGTCGTTTGGTATGGCTTCATTCAGCTCCGGTTCCCAACGAT
CAAGGCGAGTTACATGATCCCCCATGTTGTGCAAAAAAGCGGTTAGCTCCTTCGGTCCTCCGATCGTTGT
CAGAAGTAAGTTGGCCGCAGTGTTATCACTCATGGTTATGGCAGCACTGCATAATTCTCTTACTGTCATG
CCATCCGTAAGATGCTTTTCTGTGACTGGTGAGTACTCAACCAAGTCATTCTGAGAATAGTGTATGCGGC
GACCGAGTTGCTCTTGCCCGGCGTCAATACGGGATAATACCGCGCCACATAGCAGAACTTTAAAAGTGCT
CATCATTGGAAAACGTTCTTCGGGGCGAAAACTCTCAAGGATCTTACCGCTGTTGAGATCCAGTTCGATG
TAACCCACTCGTGCACCCAACTGATCTTCAGCATCTTTTACTTTCACCAGCGTTTCTGGGTGAGCAAAAA
CAGGAAGGCAAAATGCCGCAAAAAAGGGAATAAGGGCGACACGGAAATGTTGAATACTCATACTCTTCCT
TTTTCAATATTATTGAAGCATTTATCAGGGTTATTGTCTCATGAGCGGATACATATTTGAATGTATTTAG
AAAAATAAACAAATAGGGGTTCCGCGCACATTTCCCCGAAAAGTGCCACCTGACGTCGACGGATCGGGAG
ATCAACTTGTTTATTGCAGCTTATAATGGTTACAAATAAAGCAATAGCATCACAAATTTCACAAATAAAG
CATTTTTTTCACTGCATTCTAGTTGTGGTTTGTCCAAACTCATCAATGTATCTTATCATGTCTGGATCAA
CTGGATAACTCAAGCTAACCAAAATCATCCCAAACTTCCCACCCCATACCCTATTACCACTGCCAATTAC
CTGTGGTTTCATTTACTCTAAACCTGTGATTCCTCTGAATTATTTTCATTTTAAAGAAATTGTATTTGTT
AAATATGTACTACAAACTTAGTAGT
Features (pLannotate 1.2.2; 45 found; start..end, strand, type, name):
    377..634     +  LTR            5' LTR (truncated): truncated 5' long terminal repeat (LTR) from HIV-1
    681..806     +  misc_feature   HIV-1 Ψ: packaging signal of human immunodeficiency virus type 1
    790..1128    +  CDS            HIV-1 gag (fragment): gag protein from human immunodeficiency virus 1; gag
   1303..1536    +  misc_feature   RRE: The Rev response element (RRE) of HIV-1 allows for Rev-dependent mRNA export from the nucleus to the cytoplasm.
   1913..2013    +  CDS            Rev (fragment): human immunodeficiency virus 1 (HIV-1) Rev protein; rev; enhances nuclear export of unspliced and incompletely spliced viral mRNAs
   2063..2180    +  misc_feature   cPPT/CTS: central polypurine tract and central termination sequence of HIV-1
   2245..2619    -  CDS            BleoR: antibiotic-binding protein; Sh ble from Streptoalloteichus hindustanus; confers resistance to bleomycin, phleomycin, and Zeocin™
   2639..2686    -  promoter       EM7 promoter: synthetic bacterial promoter&nbsp
   2713..2991    +  promoter       tight TRE promoter (fragment): Tet-responsive promoter PTight, consisting of seven tet operator sequences followed by the minimal CMV promoter
   3010..3027    +  protein_bind   attB1 (fragment): mutant version of attB; core recombination site for the Gateway® BP reaction BP Clonase™
   3033..3074    +  CDS            myr: N-myristoylation signal from Src kinase (Pellman et al., 1985; Kaplan et al., 1988)
   3084..4433    +  CDS            CSK: CSK_HUMAN - Experimental evidence at protein level: Swiss-Prot protein existence level 1. Non-receptor tyrosine-protein kinase that plays an important role in the regulation of cell growth, differentiation, migration and immune response. Phosphorylates tyrosine residues located in the C- terminal tails of Src-family kinases (SFKs) including LCK, SRC, HCK, FYN, LYN, CSK or YES1. Upon tail phosphorylation, Src-family members engage in intramolecular interactions between the phosphotyrosine tail and the SH2 domain that result in an inactive conformation. To inhibit SFKs, CSK is recruited to the p
   4443..5162    +  CDS            EGFP: the original enhanced GFP (Yang et al., 1996) mammalian codon-optimized
   5162..5186    -  protein_bind   attB2: mutant version of attB; recombination site for the Gateway® BP reaction BP Clonase™
   5197..5217    +  CDS            FLAG (fragment): FLAG® epitope tag, followed by an enterokinase cleavage site
   5224..5244    +  CDS            FLAG (fragment): FLAG® epitope tag, followed by an enterokinase cleavage site
   5251..5270    +  CDS            FLAG (fragment): FLAG® epitope tag, followed by an enterokinase cleavage site
   5309..5402    +  ncRNA          5' miR-30a: sequence upstream of the 71-nt precursor of the human miR-30a microRNA (Zeng et al., 2002) miRNA
   5514..5626    +  ncRNA          3' miR-30a: sequence downstream of the 71-nt precursor of the human miR-30a microRNA (Zeng et al., 2002) miRNA
   5721..5739    -  promoter       T7 promoter: promoter for bacteriophage T7 RNA polymerase
   5752..6963    +  promoter       UbC promoter: human ubiquitin C promoter
   6976..7009    +  protein_bind   loxP511: Cre-mediated recombination occurs in the 8-bp core sequence (GTATACAT). loxP511 sites are compatible with each other, but incompatible with wild-type loxP sites. Cre recombinase
   7016..7723    +  CDS            rtTA3: reverse tetracycline transactivator 3 activates expression from Tet-responsive promoters in the presence of doxycycline
   7724..7757    +  protein_bind   loxP511: Cre-mediated recombination occurs in the 8-bp core sequence (GTATACAT). loxP511 sites are compatible with each other, but incompatible with wild-type loxP sites. Cre recombinase
   7780..8352    +  misc_feature   IRES: internal ribosome entry site (IRES) of the encephalomyocarditis virus (EMCV)
   8361..8957    +  CDS            PuroR: puromycin N-acetyltransferase; pac from Streptomyces alboniger; confers resistance to puromycin
   8973..9561    +  misc_feature   WPRE: woodchuck hepatitis virus posttranscriptional regulatory element
   9578..9766    +  CDS            nef (fragment): NEF_HV1Z2 - Experimental evidence at protein level: Swiss-Prot protein existence level 1. Extracellular Nef protein targets CD4(+) T-lymphocytes for apoptosis by interacting with CXCR4 surface receptors. From Human immunodeficiency virus type 1 group M subtype D (isolate Z2/CDC-Z34) (HIV-1).
   9768..10001   +  LTR            3' LTR (ΔU3): self-inactivating 3' long terminal repeat (LTR) from HIV-1
  10108..10332   +  polyA_signal   bGH poly(A) signal: bovine growth hormone polyadenylation signal
  10336..10357   +  promoter       SV40 promoter (fragment): SV40 enhancer and early promoter
  10378..10806   +  rep_origin     f1 ori (sequence partly withheld): f1 bacteriophage origin of replication; arrow indicates direction of (+) strand synthesis
  10820..11149   +  promoter       SV40 promoter: SV40 enhancer and early promoter
  11198..12227   +  CDS            HygR (fragment): aminoglycoside phosphotransferase from E. coli; aph(4)-Ia; confers resistance to hygromycin
  12237..12362   +  CDS            ble (fragment): BLE_KLEPN - Experimental evidence at protein level: Swiss-Prot protein existence level 1. Binding protein with a strong affinity to the bleomycin family of antibiotics. Binds to CL990; an antimitotic-antibiotic compound. From Klebsiella pneumoniae.
  12357..12478   +  polyA_signal   SV40 poly(A) signal: SV40 polyadenylation signal
  12549..12571   -  protein_bind   lac operator (fragment): The lac repressor binds to the lac operator to inhibit transcription in E. coli. This inhibition can be relieved by adding lactose or isopropyl-β-D-thiogalactopyranoside (IPTG). lac repressor encoded by lacI
  12575..12605   -  promoter       lac promoter: promoter for the E. coli lac operon
  12620..12641   -  protein_bind   CAP binding site: CAP binding activates transcription in the presence of cAMP. E. coli catabolite activator protein
  12654..12746   -  CDS            lacI (fragment): lac repressor; lacI; The lac repressor binds to the lac operator to inhibit transcription in E. coli. This inhibition can be relieved by adding lactose or isopropyl-β-D-thiogalactopyranoside (IPTG).
  12929..13517   -  rep_origin     ori: high-copy-number ColE1/pMB1/pBR322/pUC origin of replication
  13688..14548   -  CDS            AmpR: β-lactamase; bla; confers resistance to ampicillin, carbenicillin, and related antibiotics
  14549..14653   -  promoter       AmpR promoter: bla
  14701..14835   +  polyA_signal   SV40 poly(A) signal: SV40 polyadenylation signal
  15002..329     +  CDS            nef (fragment) (across the origin): NEF_HV1BR - Experimental evidence at protein level: Swiss-Prot protein existence level 1. Extracellular Nef protein targets CD4(+) T-lymphocytes for apoptosis by interacting with CXCR4 surface receptors (PubMed:14990729). From Human immunodeficiency virus type 1 group M subtype B (isolate BRU/LAI) (HIV-1).
