[The description below was written by a language model from this plasmid's Addgene catalogue record and pLannotate feature annotations shown in this document.]
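Description:
Tet-myr-CSK K222R-GFP is an HIV-1-based, self-inactivating lentiviral vector built on the TRIPZ non-silencing shRNA control backbone for doxycycline-inducible expression of a membrane-targeted, kinase-dead human CSK in mammalian cells. It is propagated in E. coli through a high-copy ColE1/pUC-type origin with ampicillin resistance, and it also carries an f1 origin. The viral framework comprises a truncated 5' LTR, the Ψ packaging signal with a gag fragment, the RRE for Rev-dependent nuclear export, cPPT/CTS, WPRE, and a ΔU3 3' LTR that inactivates LTR-driven transcription after integration.

The payload was introduced by Gateway cloning and sits between attB1 and attB2 sites downstream of a tight TRE promoter (tet operators fused to a minimal CMV promoter). It encodes the Src N-myristoylation signal, which targets the protein to the membrane, fused to CSK carrying the K222R kinase-dead mutation and a C-terminal EGFP for visualisation. FLAG fragments and the miR-30a flanking sequences of the original shRNA cassette remain downstream of attB2 as backbone remnants. A second unit, driven by the human UbC promoter, expresses rtTA3 (flanked by loxP511 sites) followed by an EMCV IRES and a puromycin resistance gene. Transduced cells can therefore be selected with puromycin, and they constitutively produce the transactivator that turns on the TRE promoter when doxycycline is added. An EM7-driven BleoR cassette accounts for the listed Zeocin marker. The annotation also detects an SV40 promoter with a hygromycin resistance fragment outside the LTRs, which is not among the catalogued markers.

CSK normally inhibits Src-family kinases by phosphorylating their C-terminal tails, so this inactive variant would plausibly serve as a control for active membrane-targeted CSK. The associated work concerns FAK-Src-PI3K regulation of Hippo signalling.
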