Addgene plasmid #83471: Tet-myr-CSK K222R-GFP
Purpose: Lentiviral vector for doxycycline-inducible expression of membrane targeted kinase dead CSK in mammalian cells
Depositing lab: Barry Gumbiner. Depositing organization: University of Virginia. Publication: Adhesion to fibronectin regulates Hippo signaling via the FAK-Src-PI3K pathway. Kim NG, Gumbiner BM. J Cell Biol. 2015 Aug 3;210(3):503-15. doi: 10.1083/jcb.201501025. Epub 2015 Jul 27. PubMed 26216901.
Backbone
  Vector backbone: TRIPZ-non-silencing shRNA control
  Backbone manufacturer: GE-Healthcare
  Backbone size w/o insert (bp): 12872
  Vector type: Mammalian Expression, Lentiviral
  Selectable markers: Puromycin, Zeocin
Growth in bacteria
  Bacterial resistance: Ampicillin, 100 μg/mL
  Growth temperature: 37°C
  Growth strain: NEB Stable
  Copy number: Unknown
Gene/Insert
  Gene/Insert name: CSK (alt name: c-src tyrosine kinase)
  Species: H. sapiens (human)
  Insert size (bp): 2130
  Mutation: K222R (kinase dead)
  GenBank ID: 1445
  Entrez Gene: CSK
  Promoter: doxycycline-inducible promoter
  Tag / fusion protein: EGFP (C terminal on insert)
  Cloning method: Gateway Cloning
  Sequencing primers: 5′ LNCX; 3′ hUBCpro-F
Terms and licenses: Academic/Nonprofit Terms; Industry Terms: Not Available to Industry
How to cite: Tet-myr-CSK K222R-GFP was a gift from Barry Gumbiner (Addgene plasmid # 83471 ; http://n2t.net/addgene:83471 ; RRID:Addgene_83471)
