>Addgene plasmid #83471 | Tet-myr-CSK K222R-GFP | addgene partial sequence | sequence record 161950 | LNCX 5'-AGCTCGTTTAGTGAACCGTCAGATC-3'
ATATCAACAAGTTTGTACAAAAAAGTTGGCATGGGGAGCAGCAAGAGCAAGCCCAAGGACCCCAGCCAGC
GCCGGCGCAGGATGTCAGCAATACAGGCCGCCTGGCCATCCGGTACAGAATGTATTGCCAAGTACAACTT
CCACGGCACTGCCGAGCAGGACCTGCCCTTCTGCAAAGGAGACGTGCTCACCATTGTGGCCGTCACCAAG
GACCCCAACTGGTACAAAGCCAAAAACAAGGTGGGCCGTGAGGGCATCATCCCAGCCAACTACGTCCAGA
AGCGGGAGGGCGTGAAGGCGGGTACCAAACTCAGCCTCATGCCTTGGTTCCACGGCAAGATCACACGGGA
GCAGGCTGAGCGGCTTCTGTACCCGCCGGAGACAGGCCTGTTCCTGGTGCGGGAGAGCACCAACTACCCC
GGAGACTACACGCTGTGCGTGAGCTGCGACGGCAAGGTGGAGCACTACCGCATCATGTACCATGCCAGCA
AGCTCAGCATCGACGAGGAGGTGTACTTTGAGAACCTCATGCAGCTGGTGGAGCACTACACCTCAGACGC
AGATGGACTCTGTACGCGCCTCATTAAACCAAAGGTCATGGAGGGCACAGTGGCGGCCCAGGATGAGTTC
TACCGCAGCGGCTGGGCCCTGAACATGAAGGAGCTGAAGCTGCTGCAGACCATCGGGAAGGGGGAGTTCG
GAGACGTGATGCTGGGCGATTACCGAGGGAACAAAGTCGCCGTCAGGTGCATTAAGAACGACGCCACTGC
CCAGGCCTTCCTGGCTGAAGCCTCAGTCATGACGCAACTGCGGCATAGCAACCTGGTGCAGCTCCTGGGC
GTGATCGTGGAGGAGAAGGGCGGGCTCTACATCGTCACTGAGTACATGGCCAAGGGGAGCCTTGTGGACT
ACCTGCGGTCTAGGGGTCGGTCAGTGCTGGGCGGAGACTGTCTCCTCAAGTTCTCGCTAGATGTCTGCGA
GGCCATGGAATACCTGGAGGGCAACAATTTCGTG
