>Addgene plasmid #83471 | Tet-myr-CSK K222R-GFP | addgene partial sequence | sequence record 161963 | GFP2b 5'-CTTGATGCCGTTCTTCTGCTTGT-3'
GACGTTGTGGCTGTTGTAGTTGTACTCCAGCTTGTGCCCCAGGATGTTGCCGTCCTCCTTGAAGTCGATG
CCCTTCAGCTCGATGCGGTTCACCAGGGTGTCGCCCTCGAACTTCACCTCGGCGCGGGTCTTGTAGTTGC
CGTCGTCCTTGAAGAAGATGGTGCGCTCCTGGACGTAGCCTTCGGGCATGGCGGACTTGAAGAAGTCGTG
CTGCTTCATGTGGTCGGGGTAGCGGCTGAAGCACTGCACGCCGTAGGTCAGGGTGGTCACGAGGGTGGGC
CAGGGCACGGGCAGCTTGCCGGTGGTGCAGATGAACTTCAGGGTCAGCTTGCCGTAGGTGGCATCGCCCT
CGCCCTCGCCGGACACGCTGAACTTGTGGCCGTTTACGTCGCCGTCCAGCTCGACCAGGATGGGCACCAC
CCCGGTGAACAGCTCCTCGCCCTTGCTCACCATGGCGGCCGCCAGGTGCAGCTCGTGGGTTTTGATGTGC
TCAAGCTGCTCTCGGAGCTGTAGGAAGGAGGGCCGCATGGCGGCGTCCAGGTGCCAGCAGTTCTTCATGA
CTTCATAGACTGCGGGCGGGCAGCCGTCGGGGGCATCCATCTTGTAGCCCTTCTCCACCCGAGGGACGAC
GTCCTTCAGGGGAATTCTTGGATAAGGCACTCGCCCAAAGGAGTAGATTTCCCAGAGAAGGATTCCGAAA
CTCCACACGTCAGACTTAGTGGAGAATTTCTTCTCTCTCAGGGCCTCAGGGGCTGTCCACTTGACTGGCA
GCTTGCCCGTGTCCTGGGTGCTGGACGCCTCCTTGGTGAGACCAAAGTCGCTGACCTTGGCCACATTGTC
CTCAGACACCAGCACATTGCGGGCAGCCAGGTCTCGATGCACGAAATTGTTGCCCTCCAGGTATTCCATG
GCCTCGCAGACATCTAGCGAGAACTTGAGGAGACAGTCTCCGCCCAGCACTGACCGACCCCTAGACCGCA
GGTAGTCCACAAGGCTCCCCTTGGCCATGTACTCAGTGACGATGTAGAGCCCGCCCTTCTCCTCCACGAT
CACGCCCAGGAGCTGCACCAGGTTGCTATGCCGCAGTTGCGTCATGACTGAGGCTTCAGCCAGGAAGGCC
TGGG
